Addgene plasmid #54782: IFP1.4-C1
Purpose: (Empty Backbone) Localization: C1 Cloning Vector, Excitation: 684, Emission: 708
Depositing lab: Michael Davidson & Roger Tsien. Depositing organization: Florida State University, Tallahassee. Publication: Mammalian expression of infrared fluorescent proteins engineered from a bacterial phytochrome. Shu X, Royant A, Lin MZ, Aguilera TA, Lev-Ram V, Steinbach PA, Tsien RY. Science. 2009 May 8;324(5928):804-7. doi: 10.1126/science.1168683. PubMed 19423828.
Backbone
  Vector backbone: IFP1.4-C1
  Backbone size (bp): 4750
  Vector type: Mammalian Expression
  Selectable markers: Neomycin (select with G418)
  Tag / fusion protein: IFP1.4 (N terminal on backbone)
Growth in bacteria
  Bacterial resistance: Kanamycin, 50 μg/mL
  Growth temperature: 37°C
  Growth strain: DH5alpha
  Copy number: High Copy
Gene/Insert
  Gene/Insert name: None
  Tag / fusion protein: IFP1.4 (N terminal on backbone)
Resource information
  A portion of this plasmid was derived from a plasmid made by: R.Y. Tsien, PMID 19423828
Terms and licenses: Academic/Nonprofit Terms; Industry Terms
Depositor comments: . Excitation = 684; Emission = 708
How to cite: IFP1.4-C1 was a gift from Michael Davidson & Roger Tsien (Addgene plasmid # 54782 ; http://n2t.net/addgene:54782 ; RRID:Addgene_54782)
