[The description below was written by a language model from this plasmid's Addgene catalogue record.]
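Description:
IFP1.4-C1 is an empty mammalian expression backbone of about 4.75 kb, designed for making fusions to the infrared fluorescent protein IFP1.4. It follows the "C1" cloning-vector layout: the fluorescent protein coding sequence sits upstream of the cloning site, so a gene of interest inserted in frame is expressed with IFP1.4 at its N-terminus. No insert is present in the deposited plasmid. The plasmid is maintained at high copy number in standard E. coli cloning strains under kanamycin selection. It also carries a neomycin resistance marker, so transfected mammalian cells can be selected with G418, for example to derive stable lines. The record does not state the promoter driving the fusion cassette, the origin of replication or the polyadenylation signals, and no feature table is provided to confirm them.

IFP1.4 is an engineered fluorescent protein derived from a bacterial phytochrome, developed for expression in mammalian cells. The record lists excitation at 684 nm and emission at 708 nm, well to the red of conventional GFP-family proteins. As a phytochrome-derived protein, its fluorescence depends on a bound biliverdin chromophore rather than an autocatalytically formed one. Long-wavelength emission of this kind is generally useful because tissue absorbs and autofluoresces less in this range, and because it leaves the visible channels free for multicolour imaging. The construct is typically used as a starting vector to tag a protein of interest with IFP1.4 for localisation and imaging studies in mammalian cells. It can also be expressed without an insert as an unfused IFP1.4 control.
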