>Addgene plasmid #54782 | IFP1.4-C1 | depositor partial sequence | sequence record 85179 | insert sequence 1
GCCCTTTCTAGTTGACGTCAGATCCGCTAGCGCTACCGGTCGCCACCATGGCTCGGGACCCTCTGCCATT
CTTTCCACCTCTGTACCTGGGCGGCCCTGAGATTACAACCGAGAACTGCGAGAGAGAGCCTATCCACATT
CCTGGGTCCATCCAGCCACACGGGGCTCTGCTCACAGCTGACGGCCACTCCGGCGAGGTGCTCCAAGTGT
CCCTGAATGCCGCTACCTTCCTGGGCCAGGAGCCTACTGTGCTGCGGGGGCAGACCCTGGCTGCCCTGCT
CCCCGAGCAGTGGCCAGCCCTGCAGGCAGCCCTGCCCCCAGGATGTCCAGATGCCCTCCAATACAGGGCC
ACCCTCGACTGGCCAGCTGCTGGGCACCTCAGCCTGACTGTGCATCGGGTGGCTGAACTCCTGATCCTGG
AGTTCGAACCTACCGAGGCCTGGGACAGCATTGGCCCTCACGCCCTGAGGAACGCCATGTTTGCTCTGGA
AAGCGCTCCAAACCTGCGGGCTCTGGCCGAAGTCGCAACACAAACTGTGAGAGAACTGACTGGCTTCGAT
CGGGTGATGCTGTACAAATTTGCCCCTGACGCCACTGGAGAGATGATTGCTGAGGCCAGACGGGAGGGCA
TGCAGGCTTTTCTGGGCCACAGGTTTCCCGCATCCACCACCCCTGCACAAGCTAGGGCCCTCTACACAAG
ACACCTGCTCCGGCTGACCGCAGACACCAGGGCTGCAGCAGTGCCCCTCGACCCCGTGCTGAATCCCCAG
ACAAATGCTCCTACACCTCTGGGCGGAGCTGTCCTCAGAGCTACATCCCCAATGCACATGCAGTACCTGA
GGAATATGGGAGTGGGCTCCTCCCTGAGCGTCAGCGTCGTGGTCGGCGGCCAGCTGTGGGGACTGATTGT
CTGCCACCATCAGACACCCTACGTGCTGCCACCCGATCTGCGGACCACCCTGGAGGAGCTGGGGAGAAAG
CTGTCCGGGCAGGTGCAGAGGAAAGAAGCCTCCGGACTCAGATCTCGAGCTCAAGCTTCGAATTCTGCAG
TCGACGGTACCGCGGGCCCGGGATCCACCGGGATCTAGATACTGATCATATCAGCCATACCACATTTGTA
GAAGGTTTTACTGCTTAAAACCTCCCCACACCTCCCCCCTGACTGAAACATAAATGATGCATTGTTTGTT
GTTACTTGTTATTGCAGCTTATATGTACAATAGCATGCATACAATCAAATTAAGCATTTTTCACTGCATT
CTAATGGTGTGTGTCCAAACCTC
