>Addgene plasmid #54782 | IFP1.4-C1 | addgene partial sequence | sequence record 90780 | CMV-F 5'-CGCAAATGGGCGGTAGGCGTG-3'
AGTGAACCGTCAGATCCGCTAGCGCTACCGGTCGCCACCATGGCTCGGGACCCTCTGCCATTCTTTCCAC
CTCTGTACCTGGGCGGCCCTGAGATTACAACCGAGAACTGCGAGAGAGAGCCTATCCACATTCCTGGGTC
CATCCAGCCACACGGGGCTCTGCTCACAGCTGACGGCCACTCCGGCGAGGTGCTCCAAGTGTCCCTGAAT
GCCGCTACCTTCCTGGGCCAGGAGCCTACTGTGCTGCGGGGGCAGACCCTGGCTGCCCTGCTCCCCGAGC
AGTGGCCAGCCCTGCAGGCAGCCCTGCCCCCAGGATGTCCAGATGCCCTCCAATACAGGGCCACCCTCGA
CTGGCCAGCTGCTGGGCACCTCAGCCTGACTGTGCATCGGGTGGCTGAACTCCTGATCCTGGAGTTCGAA
CCTACCGAGGCCTGGGACAGCATTGGCCCTCACGCCCTGAGGAACGCCATGTTTGCTCTGGAAAGCGCTC
CAAACCTGCGGGCTCTGGCCGAAGTCGCAACACAAACTGTGAGAGAACTGACTGGCTTCGATCGGGTGAT
GCTGTACAAATTTGCCCCTGACGCCACTGGAGAGATGATTGCTGAGGCCAGACGGGAGGGCATGCAGGCT
TTTCTGGGCCACAGGTTTCCCGCATCCACCACCCCTGCACAAGCTAGGGCCCTCTACACAAGACACCTGC
TCCGGCTGACCGCAGACACCAGGGCTGCAGCAGTGCCCCTCGACCCCGTGCTGAATCCCCAGACAAATGC
TCCTACACCTCTGGGCGGAGCTGTCCTCAGAGCTACATCCCCAATGCACATGCAGTACCTGAGGAATATG
